Addgene plasmid #51347: 3B7P
Depositing lab: Cheryl Arrowsmith. Depositing organization: University of Toronto.
Backbone
  Vector backbone: p15TV-L
  Vector type: Bacterial Expression
Growth in bacteria
  Bacterial resistance: Ampicillin, 100 μg/mL
  Growth temperature: 37°C
  Growth strain: DH5alpha
  Copy number: Low Copy
Gene/Insert
  Gene/Insert name: 3B7P (alt name: PP-SRM)
  Mutation: Truncation: See Comments
  Promoter: T7
  Cloning method: Ligation Independent Cloning
  Sequencing primers: 5′ T7; 3′ T7-term
Terms and licenses: Academic/Nonprofit Terms; Industry Terms
How to cite: 3B7P was a gift from Cheryl Arrowsmith (Addgene plasmid # 51347 ; http://n2t.net/addgene:51347 ; RRID:Addgene_51347)
