[The description below was written by a language model from this plasmid's Addgene catalogue record.]
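Description:
3B7P is a bacterial expression plasmid built on the p15TV-L backbone, carrying an insert catalogued as 3B7P, with the alternative name PP-SRM. The insert was introduced by ligation-independent cloning and sits under the control of a T7 promoter, so expression depends on a host that supplies T7 RNA polymerase. The listed sequencing primers (T7 on the 5′ side and T7-term on the 3′ side) indicate that the coding region is flanked by the T7 promoter and a T7 terminator, the usual arrangement for this kind of inducible overexpression cassette. The plasmid is selected with ampicillin, is described as low copy, and is propagated in a standard cloning strain (DH5alpha), which lacks T7 polymerase and therefore serves for maintenance rather than protein production.

The record notes that the insert is a truncation rather than a full-length coding sequence, but the comments defining its boundaries are not included in the information given, so the exact residues encoded cannot be stated. The source species and the full name of the gene are also not given, nor are any fusion tags or protease cleavage sites contributed by the backbone. No feature table accompanies the entry, so the origin of replication and other backbone elements cannot be described in detail. The insert name has the format of a structure database identifier, which, together with the truncated design and T7-driven bacterial expression, would fit recombinant production of a defined protein fragment for purification and structural or biochemical study. The record itself does not state an intended use.
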