>Addgene plasmid #51347 | 3B7P | depositor partial sequence | sequence record 78248 | Insert sequence
AGCAAAAAATGGTTCTCCGAATTTTCGATCATGTGGCCGGGGCAAGCCTTCAGCCTGAAGATCAAAAAAA
TCCTGTACGAGACCAAGTCCAAATACCAGAACGTCCTGGTGTTCGAGTCGACGACCTACGGCAAAGTCTT
GGTGCTTGACGGAGTAATTCAGCTGACTGAAAAGGACGAGTTTGCATACCACGAGATGATGACGCATGTC
CCAATGACAGTTAGCAAAGAGCCGAAAAACGTGCTCGTAGTTGGTGGGGGAGATGGCGGTATAATTCGTG
AATTATGCAAGTATAAATCCGTGGAGAACATCGACATCTGCGAGATTGACGAGACTGTCATTGAGGTGAG
TAAAATCTACTTCAAGAACATCAGCTGCGGCTACGAGGACAAACGCGTCAATGTGTTCATCGAGGACGCT
TCAAAATTCCTGGAGAACGTCACCAATACGTACGACGTGATTATCGTGGACTCGTCTGACCCTATTGGTC
CCGCGGAAACATTGTTTAATCAGAATTTCTACGAGAAGATCTACAACGCCCTGAAACCGAACGGGTATTG
CGTCGCACAATGTGAAAGCCTTTGGATTCACGTGGGAACCATAAAAAACATGATCGGCTACGCTAAGAAA
CTGTTCAAAAAGGTCGAGTACGCGAACATCTCCATCCCGACGTACCCGTGTGGTTGTATTGGCATTCTGT
GTTGCAGTAAAACCGACACCGGTCTCACTAAACCGAATAAGAAACTGGAGTCGAAAGAGTTCGCCGATTT
AAAGTACTACAACTACGAGAACCACAGCGCAGCTTTCAAACTGCCGGCGTTTCTGTTGAAAGAGATCGAG
AACATC
