>Addgene plasmid #51347 | 3B7P | addgene partial sequence | sequence record 79355 | T7 5'-TAATACGACTCACTATAGGG-3'
AATAATTTTGTTTAACTTTAAGAAGGAGATATACCATGGGCAGCAGCCATCATCATCATCATCACAGCAG
CGGCAGAGAAAACTTGTATTTCCAGGGCAGCAAAAAATGGTTCTCCGAATTTTCGATCATGTGGCCGGGG
CAAGCCTTCAGCCTGAAGATCAAAAAAATCCTGTACGAGACCAAGTCCAAATACCAGAACGTCCTGGTGT
TCGAGTCGACGACCTACGGCAAAGTCTTGGTGCTTGACGGAGTAATTCAGCTGACTGAAAAGGACGAGTT
TGCATACCACGAGATGATGACGCATGTCCCAATGACAGTTAGCAAAGAGCCGAAAAACGTGCTCGTAGTT
GGTGGGGGAGATGGCGGTATAATTCGTGAATTATGCAAGTATAAATCCGTGGAGAACATCGACATCTGCG
AGATTGACGAGACTGTCATTGAGGTGAGTAAAATCTACTTCAAGAACATCAGCTGCGGCTACGAGGACAA
ACGCGTCAATGTGTTCATCGAGGACGCTTCAAAATTCCTGGAGAACGTCACCAATACGTACGACGTGATT
ATCGTGGACTCGTCTGACCCTATTGGTCCCGCGGAAACATTGTTTAATCAGAATTTCTACGAGAAGATCT
ACAACGCCCTGAAACCGAACGGGTATTGCGTCGCACAATGTGAAAGCCTTTGGATTCACGTGGGAACCAT
AAAAAACATGATCGGCTACGCTAAGAAACTGTTCAAAAAGGTCGAGTACGCGAACATCTCCATCCCGACG
TACCCGTGTGGTTGTATTGGCATTCTGTGTTGCAGTAAAACCGACACCGGTCTCACTAAACCGAATAAGA
AACTGGAGTCGAAAGAGTTCGCCGATTTAAAGTACTACAACTAC
